>Addgene plasmid #236188 | FLAG-FBXL17 | addgene full sequence | sequence record 471727 | Addgene NGS Result
AGCATCACAAATTTCACAAATAAAGCATTTTTTTCACTGCATTCTAGTTGTGGTTTGTCCAAACTCATCA
ATGTATCTTATCATGTCTGTATACCGTCGACCTCTAGCTAGAGCTTGGCGTAATCATGGTCATAGCTGTT
TCCTGTGTGAAATTGTTATCCGCTCACAATTCCACACAACATACGAGCCGGAAGCATAAAGTGTAAAGCC
TGGGGTGCCTAATGAGTGAGCTAACTCACATTAATTGCGTTGCGCTCACTGCCCGCTTTCCAGTCGGGAA
ACCTGTCGTGCCAGCTGCATTAATGAATCGGCCAACGCGCGGGGAGAGGCGGTTTGCGTATTGGGCGCTC
TTCCGCTTCCTCGCTCACTGACTCGCTGCGCTCGGTCGTTCGGCTGCGGCGAGCGGTATCAGCTCACTCA
AAGGCGGTAATACGGTTATCCACAGAATCAGGGGATAACGCAGGAAAGAACATGTGAGCAAAAGGCCAGC
AAAAGGCCAGGAACCGTAAAAAGGCCGCGTTGCTGGCGTTTTTCCATAGGCTCCGCCCCCCTGACGAGCA
TCACAAAAATCGACGCTCAAGTCAGAGGTGGCGAAACCCGACAGGACTATAAAGATACCAGGCGTTTCCC
CCTGGAAGCTCCCTCGTGCGCTCTCCTGTTCCGACCCTGCCGCTTACCGGATACCTGTCCGCCTTTCTCC
CTTCGGGAAGCGTGGCGCTTTCTCATAGCTCACGCTGTAGGTATCTCAGTTCGGTGTAGGTCGTTCGCTC
CAAGCTGGGCTGTGTGCACGAACCCCCCGTTCAGCCCGACCGCTGCGCCTTATCCGGTAACTATCGTCTT
GAGTCCAACCCGGTAAGACACGACTTATCGCCACTGGCAGCAGCCACTGGTAACAGGATTAGCAGAGCGA
GGTATGTAGGCGGTGCTACAGAGTTCTTGAAGTGGTGGCCTAACTACGGCTACACTAGAAGAACAGTATT
TGGTATCTGCGCTCTGCTGAAGCCAGTTACCTTCGGAAAAAGAGTTGGTAGCTCTTGATCCGGCAAACAA
ACCACCGCTGGTAGCGGTGGTTTTTTTGTTTGCAAGCAGCAGATTACGCGCAGAAAAAAAGGATCTCAAG
AAGATCCTTTGATCTTTTCTACGGGGTCTGACGCTCAGTGGAACGAAAACTCACGTTAAGGGATTTTGGT
CATGAGATTATCAAAAAGGATCTTCACCTAGATCCTTTTAAATTAAAAATGAAGTTTTAAATCAATCTAA
AGTATATATGAGTAAACTTGGTCTGACAGTTACCAATGCTTAATCAGTGAGGCACCTATCTCAGCGATCT
GTCTATTTCGTTCATCCATAGTTGCCTGACTCCCCGTCGTGTAGATAACTACGATACGGGAGGGCTTACC
ATCTGGCCCCAGTGCTGCAATGATACCGCGAGACCCACGCTCACCGGCTCCAGATTTATCAGCAATAAAC
CAGCCAGCCGGAAGGGCCGAGCGCAGAAGTGGTCCTGCAACTTTATCCGCCTCCATCCAGTCTATTAATT
GTTGCCGGGAAGCTAGAGTAAGTAGTTCGCCAGTTAATAGTTTGCGCAACGTTGTTGCCATTGCTACAGG
CATCGTGGTGTCACGCTCGTCGTTTGGTATGGCTTCATTCAGCTCCGGTTCCCAACGATCAAGGCGAGTT
ACATGATCCCCCATGTTGTGCAAAAAAGCGGTTAGCTCCTTCGGTCCTCCGATCGTTGTCAGAAGTAAGT
TGGCCGCAGTGTTATCACTCATGGTTATGGCAGCACTGCATAATTCTCTTACTGTCATGCCATCCGTAAG
ATGCTTTTCTGTGACTGGTGAGTACTCAACCAAGTCATTCTGAGAATAGTGTATGCGGCGACCGAGTTGC
TCTTGCCCGGCGTCAATACGGGATAATACCGCGCCACATAGCAGAACTTTAAAAGTGCTCATCATTGGAA
AACGTTCTTCGGGGCGAAAACTCTCAAGGATCTTACCGCTGTTGAGATCCAGTTCGATGTAACCCACTCG
TGCACCCAACTGATCTTCAGCATCTTTTACTTTCACCAGCGTTTCTGGGTGAGCAAAAACAGGAAGGCAA
AATGCCGCAAAAAAGGGAATAAGGGCGACACGGAAATGTTGAATACTCATACTCTTCCTTTTTCAATATT
ATTGAAGCATTTATCAGGGTTATTGTCTCATGAGCGGATACATATTTGAATGTATTTAGAAAAATAAACA
AATAGGGGTTCCGCGCACATTTCCCCGAAAAGTGCCACCTGACGTCGACGGATCGGGAGATCTCCCGATC
CCCTATGGTGCACTCTCAGTACAATCTGCTCTGATGCCGCATAGTTAAGCCAGTATCTGCTCCCTGCTTG
TGTGTTGGAGGTCGCTGAGTAGTGCGCGAGCAAAATTTAAGCTACAACAAGGCAAGGCTTGACCGACAAT
TGCATGAAGAATCTGCTTAGGGTTAGGCGTTTTGCGCTGCTTCGCGATGTACGGGCCAGATATACGCGTT
GACATTGATTATTGACTAGTTATTAATAGTAATCAATTACGGGGTCATTAGTTCATAGCCCATATATGGA
GTTCCGCGTTACATAACTTACGGTAAATGGCCCGCCTGGCTGACCGCCCAACGACCCCCGCCCATTGACG
TCAATAATGACGTATGTTCCCATAGTAACGCCAATAGGGACTTTCCATTGACGTCAATGGGTGGAGTATT
TACGGTAAACTGCCCACTTGGCAGTACATCAAGTGTATCATATGCCAAGTACGCCCCCTATTGACGTCAA
TGACGGTAAATGGCCCGCCTGGCATTATGCCCAGTACATGACCTTATGGGACTTTCCTACTTGGCAGTAC
ATCTACGTATTAGTCATCGCTATTACCATGGTGATGCGGTTTTGGCAGTACATCAATGGGCGTGGATAGC
GGTTTGACTCACGGGGATTTCCAAGTCTCCACCCCATTGACGTCAATGGGAGTTTGTTTTGGCACCAAAA
TCAACGGGACTTTCCAAAATGTCGTAACAACTCCGCCCCATTGACGCAAATGGGCGGTAGGCGTGTACGG
TGGGAGGTCTATATAAGCAGAGCTCGTTTAGTGAACCGTCAGATCGCCTGGAGACGCCATCCACGCTGTT
TTGACCTCCATAGAAGACACCGGGACCGATCCAGCCTCCGGACTCTAGAGGATCGAACCCTTGCCGCCAC
CATGGACTACAAGGACGACGATGACAAAGGCTCTGGCGGCCATCTGCTGAGCAAAGAGCCCAGAAACAGA
CCCAGCCAGAAACGGCCTAGATGCTGCAGCTGGTGCAGAAGAAGAAGGCCCCTGCTGCGGCTGCCTAGAA
GAACACCAGCTAAAGTGCCTCCACAGCCTGCCGCTCCTAGAAGCAGAGATTGCTTCTTCAGAGGCCCTTG
CATGCTGTGCTTCATCGTGCATAGTCCTGGCGCTCCAGCTCCTGCCGGACCTGAAGAAGAACCTCCTCTG
AGCCCTCCACCTAGAGATGGCGCTTATGCCGCTGCCTCTAGCTCTCAGCACCTGGCCAGAAGATATGCCG
CTCTGGCCGCTGAAGATTGTGCCGCCGCTGCAAGAAGATTTCTGCTGTCTAGTGCTGCCGCTGCTGCTGC
AGCCGCTGCATCTGCATCTTCTCCAGCCAGCTGTTGCAAAGAACTGGGACTTGCAGCTGCTGCCGCATGG
GAACAACAGGGCAGATCTCTGTTCCTGGCCTCTCTGGGCCCTGTCAGATTTCTTGGACCTCCTGCCGCCG
TGCAGCTGTTTAGAGGACCTACACCATCTCCAGCCGAACTGCCCACACCTCCTGAGATGGTCTGCAAGAG
AAAAGGCGCAGGCGTGCCAGCCTGTACACCTTGCAAACAACCTAGATGTGGCGGCGGAGGTTGTGGTGGT
GGCGGAGGTGGCGGTGGCGGAGGCGGACCTGCTGGTGGCGGAGCTTCTCCACCTAGACCTCCAGATGCTG
GATGTTGTCAGGCCCCTGAACAGCCTCCTCAACCTCTGTGTCCTCCACCAAGCAGCCCTACATCTGAAGG
CGCTCCTACTGAAGCTGGCGGAGATGCTGTTAGAGCAGGCGGAACAGCTCCTCTGTCTGCCCAGCAACAG
CATGAATGTGGCGACGCCGATTGCAGAGAGAGCCCCGAGAATCCTTGCGACTGTCACAGAGAGCCACCTC
CAGAGACACCCGACATCAATCAGCTGCCACCTAGCATCCTGCTGAAGATCTTTTCCAACCTGAGCCTGGA
CGAGAGATGCCTGTCTGCCAGCCTCGTGTGCAAGTATTGGAGAGATCTGTGCCTGGACTTCCAGTTCTGG
AAGCAGCTGGACCTGAGCAGCAGACAGCAAGTGACCGACGAGCTGCTCGAGAAGATCGCCAGCAGAAGCC
AGAACATCATCGAGATCAACATCAGCGACTGCCGGTCCATGAGCGACAATGGCGTGTGTGTGCTGGCCTT
CAAGTGTCCCGGCCTGCTGAGATACACCGCCTACAGATGCAAGCAGCTGAGCGACACCTCTATCATTGCC
GTGGCCTCTCACTGCCCACTGCTGCAGAAAGTGCACGTGGGCAACCAGGACAAGCTGACCGATGAGGGAC
TGAAACAGCTGGGCAGCAAGTGCAGAGAGCTGAAGGATATCCACTTCGGCCAGTGCTACAAGATCAGCGA
CGAGGGCATGATCGTGATCGCCAAGGGATGCCTGAAGCTGCAGCGGATCTACATGCAAGAAAACAAGCTG
GTCACCGACCAGAGCGTGAAGGCCTTTGCCGAACACTGTCCTGAGCTGCAGTACGTGGGCTTCATGGGCT
GTAGCGTGACAAGCAAAGGCGTGATCCACCTGACCAAGCTGAGAAACCTGTCCAGCCTGGATCTGCGGCA
CATCACCGAGCTGGACAACGAGACAGTGATGGAAATCGTGAAGCGGTGCAAGAATCTGAGCAGCCTGAAC
CTGTGCCTGAACTGGATCATCAACGACAGATGCGTGGAAGTGATTGCCAAAGAGGGCCAGAACCTGAAAG
AACTGTACCTGGTGTCCTGCAAGATCACCGACTACGCCCTGATCGCCATCGGCAGATACAGCATGACCAT
CGAAACCGTGGACGTCGGCTGGTGTAAAGAGATCACAGACCAGGGCGCCACACTGATCGCCCAGTCTAGC
AAGTCTCTGAGATACCTGGGCCTGATGAGATGCGACAAAGTGAACGAAGTGACCGTGGAACAGCTGGTCC
AGCAGTACCCTCACATCACCTTTAGCACCGTGCTGCAGGACTGCAAGAGGACCCTGGAAAGGGCCTATCA
GATGGGCTGGACCCCTAATATGAGCGCCGCCAGCTCTTGAAAGGGTTCGATCCCTACCGGTTAGTAATGA
GTTTGATATCTCGACAATCAACCTCTGGATTACAAAATTTGTGAAAGATTGACTGGTATTCTTAACTATG
TTGCTCCTTTTACGCTATGTGGATACGCTGCTTTAATGCCTTTGTATCATGCTATTGCTTCCCGTATGGC
TTTCATTTTCTCCTCCTTGTATAAATCCTGGTTGCTGTCTCTTTATGAGGAGTTGTGGCCCGTTGTCAGG
CAACGTGGCGTGGTGTGCACTGTGTTTGCTGACGCAACCCCCACTGGTTGGGGCATTGCCACCACCTGTC
AGCTCCTTTCCGGGACTTTCGCTTTCCCCCTCCCTATTGCCACGGCGGAACTCATCGCCGCCTGCCTTGC
CCGCTGCTGGACAGGGGCTCGGCTGTTGGGCACTGACAATTCCGTGGTGTTGTCGGGGAAGCTGACGTCC
TTTCCATGGCTGCTCGCCTGTGTTGCCACCTGGATTCTGCGCGGGACGTCCTTCTGCTACGTCCCTTCGG
CCCTCAATCCAGCGGACCTTCCTTCCCGCGGCCTGCTGCCGGCTCTGCGGCCTCTTCCGCGTCTTCGCCT
TCGCCCTCAGACGAGTCGGATCTCCCTTTGGGCCGCCTCCCCGCCTGGAACGGGGGAGGCTAACTGAAAC
ACGGAAGGAGACAATACCGGAAGGAACCCGCGCTATGACGGCAATAAAAAGACAGAATAAAACGCACGGG
TGTTGGGTCGTTTGTTCATAAACGCGGGGTTCGGTCCCAGGGCTGGCACTCTGTCGATACCCCACCGAGA
CCCCATTGGGGCCAATACGCCCGCGTTTCTTCCTTTTCCCCACCCCACCCCCCAAGTTCGGGTGAAGGCC
CAGGGCTCGCAGCCAACGTCGGGGCGGCAGGCCCTGCCATAGCAGATCTGCGCAGCTGGGGCTCTAGGGG
GTATCCCC
[124 nt withheld, positions 6309-6432]
C
[91 nt withheld, positions 6434-6524]
A
[49 nt withheld, positions 6526-6574]
CCTTTGACGTTGGAGTCCACGTTCTTT
[37 nt withheld, positions 6602-6638]
ACCCTATCTCGGTCTATTCTTTTGATTTATAAGGGATTTTGCCGATTTCGGCCTATTGGTTAAAAAATGA
GCTGATTTAACAAAAATTTAACGCGAATTAATTCTGTGGAATGTGTGTCAGTTAGGGTGTGGAAAGTCCC
CAGGCTCCCCAGCAGGCAGAAGTATGCAAAGCATGCATCTCAATTAGTCAGCAACCAGGTGTGGAAAGTC
CCCAGGCTCCCCAGCAGGCAGAAGTATGCAAAGCATGCATCTCAATTAGTCAGCAACCATAGTCCCGCCC
CTAACTCCGCCCATCCCGCCCCTAACTCCGCCCAGTTCCGCCCATTCTCCGCCCCATGGCTGACTAATTT
TTTTTATTTATGCAGAGGCCGAGGCCGCCTCTGCCTCTGAGCTATTCCAGAAGTAGTGAGGAGGCTTTTT
TGGAGGCCTAGGCTTTTGCAAAAAGCTCCCGGGAGCTTGTATATCCATTTTCGGATCTGATCAAGAGACA
GGATGAGGATCGTTTCGCATGATTGAACAAGATGGATTGCACGCAGGTTCTCCGGCCGCTTGGGTGGAGA
GGCTATTCGGCTATGACTGGGCACAACAGACAATCGGCTGCTCTGATGCCGCCGTGTTCCGGCTGTCAGC
GCAGGGGCGCCCGGTTCTTTTTGTCAAGACCGACCTGTCCGGTGCCCTGAATGAACTGCAGGACGAGGCA
GCGCGGCTATCGTGGCTGGCCACGACGGGCGTTCCTTGCGCAGCTGTGCTCGACGTTGTCACTGAAGCGG
GAAGGGACTGGCTGCTATTGGGCGAAGTGCCGGGGCAGGATCTCCTGTCATCTCACCTTGCTCCTGCCGA
GAAAGTATCCATCATGGCTGATGCAATGCGGCGGCTGCATACGCTTGATCCGGCTACCTGCCCATTCGAC
CACCAAGCGAAACATCGCATCGAGCGAGCACGTACTCGGATGGAAGCCGGTCTTGTCGATCAGGATGATC
TGGACGAAGAGCATCAGGGGCTCGCGCCAGCCGAACTGTTCGCCAGGCTCAAGGCGCGCATGCCCGACGG
CGAGGATCTCGTCGTGACCCATGGCGATGCCTGCTTGCCGAATATCATGGTGGAAAATGGCCGCTTTTCT
GGATTCATCGACTGTGGCCGGCTGGGTGTGGCGGACCGCTATCAGGACATAGCGTTGGCTACCCGTGATA
TTGCTGAAGAGCTTGGCGGCGAATGGGCTGACCGCTTCCTCGTGCTTTACGGTATCGCCGCTCCCGATTC
GCAGCGCATCGCCTTCTATCGCCTTCTTGACGAGTTCTTCTGAGCGGGACTCTGGGGTTCGCGAAATGAC
CGACCAAGCGACGCCCAACCTGCCATCACGAGATTTCGATTCCACCGCCGCCTTCTATGAAAGGTTGGGC
TTCGGAATCGTTTTCCGGGACGCCGGCTGGATGATCCTCCAGCGCGGGGATCTCATGCTGGAGTTCTTCG
CCCACCCCAACTTGTTTATTGCAGCTTATAATGGTTACAAATAAAGCAAT
Features (pLannotate 1.2.2; 20 found; start..end, strand, type, name):
    153..169     -  protein_bind   lac operator: The lac repressor binds to the lac operator to inhibit transcription in E. coli. This inhibition can be relieved by adding lactose or isopropyl-β-D-thiogalactopyranoside (IPTG). lac repressor encoded by lacI
    177..207     -  promoter       lac promoter: promoter for the E. coli lac operon
    222..243     -  protein_bind   CAP binding site: CAP binding activates transcription in the presence of cAMP. E. coli catabolite activator protein
    256..348     -  CDS            lacI (fragment): lac repressor; lacI; The lac repressor binds to the lac operator to inhibit transcription in E. coli. This inhibition can be relieved by adding lactose or isopropyl-β-D-thiogalactopyranoside (IPTG).
    531..1119    -  rep_origin     ori: high-copy-number ColE1/pMB1/pBR322/pUC origin of replication
   1290..2150    -  CDS            AmpR: β-lactamase; bla; confers resistance to ampicillin, carbenicillin, and related antibiotics
   2151..2255    -  promoter       AmpR promoter: bla
   2314..2366    -  misc_feature   bom (fragment): basis of mobility region from pBR322
   2521..2900    +  enhancer       CMV enhancer: human cytomegalovirus immediate early enhancer
   2901..3104    +  promoter       CMV promoter: human cytomegalovirus (CMV) immediate early promoter
   3228..3247    +  CDS            FLAG (fragment): FLAG® epitope tag, followed by an enterokinase cleavage site
   3258..5357    +  CDS            FBXL17: FXL17_HUMAN - Also known as FBL17 From Homo sapiens (Human).
   5406..5994    +  misc_feature   WPRE: woodchuck hepatitis virus posttranscriptional regulatory element
   6059..6107    +  polyA_signal   HSV TK poly(A) signal: herpes simplex virus thymidine kinase polyadenylation signal (Cole and Stacy, 1985)
   6198..6214    -  polyA_signal   bGH poly(A) signal (fragment): bovine growth hormone polyadenylation signal
   6309..6737    +  rep_origin     f1 ori (sequence partly withheld): f1 bacteriophage origin of replication; arrow indicates direction of (+) strand synthesis
   6751..7080    +  promoter       SV40 promoter: SV40 enhancer and early promoter
   7147..7938    +  CDS            neo: KKA2_KLEPN - Also known as kan, nptII. Experimental evidence at protein level: Swiss-Prot protein existence level 1. Resistance to kanamycin, neomycin, paromomycin, ribostamycin, butirosin and gentamicin B. From Klebsiella pneumoniae.
   7964..8122    +  CDS            ble (fragment): BLE_KLEPN - Experimental evidence at protein level: Swiss-Prot protein existence level 1. Binding protein with a strong affinity to the bleomycin family of antibiotics. Binds to CL990; an antimitotic-antibiotic compound. From Klebsiella pneumoniae.
   8117..80      +  polyA_signal   SV40 poly(A) signal (across the origin): SV40 polyadenylation signal
