[The description below was written by a language model from this plasmid's Addgene catalogue record and pLannotate feature annotations shown in this document.]
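Description:
FLAG-FBXL17 is a mammalian expression plasmid of 8,158 bp built on a pcDNA3.1 backbone, designed to produce human FBXL17 with an N-terminal FLAG epitope in human cell lines. FBXL17 is an F-box and leucine-rich repeat protein, and the coding sequence here is codon-optimized. In bacteria the plasmid replicates from a high-copy ColE1/pUC-type origin and is selected with ampicillin through the β-lactamase gene and its native promoter. An f1 phage origin is also present, along with small remnants of lac regulatory sequence (operator, promoter, CAP site, lacI fragment) and a bom fragment that are carried over from the vector lineage and have no stated role.

The expression cassette is driven by the human cytomegalovirus immediate early enhancer and promoter, giving strong constitutive transcription in most mammalian cells. The FLAG tag sits just upstream of the FBXL17 open reading frame, allowing detection and immunoprecipitation with anti-FLAG reagents. Downstream, the feature table shows a WPRE, which generally enhances transcript stability and expression, followed by an HSV TK polyadenylation signal; only a short, reverse-oriented fragment of the bGH poly(A) signal usual for pcDNA3.1 is annotated, suggesting the backbone has been modified from the standard version. A separate SV40 early promoter drives the neomycin phosphotransferase gene, terminated by an SV40 poly(A) signal, which would permit G418 selection of stable transfectants; a ble fragment following neo appears to be a non-functional remnant. The associated study concerns recognition of BACH1 by F-box proteins under oxidative stress, consistent with use of this construct for overexpression and interaction or degradation assays.
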