Addgene plasmid #236188: FLAG-FBXL17
Purpose: Expression of N-terminal tagged FLAG-FBXL17 (H. sapiens, codon-optimized) in human cell lines.
Depositing lab: Michele Pagano. Depositing organization: NYU Grossman School of Medicine. Publication: Recognition of BACH1 quaternary structure degrons by two F-box proteins under oxidative stress. Cao S, Garcia SF, Shi H, James EI, Kito Y, Shi H, Mao H, Kaisari S, Rona G, Deng S, Goldberg HV, Ponce J, Ueberheide B, Lignitto L, Guttman M, Pagano M, Zheng N. Cell. 2024 Oct 30:S0092-8674(24)01188-7. doi: 10.1016/j.cell.2024.10.012. PubMed 39504958.
Backbone
  Vector backbone: pcDNA3.1
  Total vector size (bp): 8158
  Vector type: Mammalian Expression
Growth in bacteria
  Bacterial resistance: Ampicillin, 100 μg/mL
  Growth temperature: 37°C
  Growth strain: NEB Stable
  Copy number: High Copy
Gene/Insert
  Gene/Insert name: FLAG-FBXL17
  Species: H. sapiens (human)
  Insert size (bp): 2139
  Entrez Gene: FBXL17 (a.k.a. FBXO13, Fbl17, Fbx13)
  Promoter: CMV
  Tag / fusion protein: FLAG (N terminal on backbone)
  Cloning method: Unknown
  Sequencing primers: 5′ CMV-F
Terms and licenses: Academic/Nonprofit Terms; Industry Terms: Not Available to Industry
How to cite: FLAG-FBXL17 was a gift from Michele Pagano (Addgene plasmid # 236188 ; http://n2t.net/addgene:236188 ; RRID:Addgene_236188)
